Addgene plasmid #208290: pCMV-T7-BPNLS-ABE8e(V106W)-SpCas9(D10A)-BPNLS-P2A-EGFP (CA77)
Purpose: CMV and T7 promoter expression plasmid for human codon optimized ABE8e(V106W) A-to-G base editor with SpCas9(D10A) and P2A-EGFP
Depositing lab: Benjamin Kleinstiver. Publication: Optimization of base editors for the functional correction of SMN2 as a treatment for spinal muscular atrophy. Alves CRR, Ha LL, Yaworski R, Sutton ER, Lazzarotto CR, Christie KA, Reilly A, Beauvais A, Doll RM, de la Cruz D, Maguire CA, Swoboda KJ, Tsai SQ, Kothary R, Kleinstiver BP. Nat Biomed Eng. 2023 Dec 6. doi: 10.1038/s41551-023-01132-z. PubMed 38057426.
Backbone
  Vector backbone: pCMV-T7-ABE8e-nSpCas9-P2A-EGFP (KAC978)
  Backbone manufacturer: Benjamin Kleinstiver (Addgene plasmid # 185910)
  Vector type: Mammalian Expression, CRISPR ; in vitro transcription; T7 promoter
Growth in bacteria
  Bacterial resistance: Ampicillin, 100 μg/mL
  Growth temperature: 37°C
  Growth strain: DH5alpha
  Copy number: High Copy
Gene/Insert
  Gene/Insert name: pCMV-T7-BPNLS-ABE8e(V106W)-SpCas9-BPNLS-P2A-EGFP (alt names: CA77; ABE8e(V106W)-SpCas9)
  Species: Synthetic
  Mutation: ABE8e mutations and V106W in TadA and nSpCas9(D10A)
  Promoter: CMV and T7
  Tag / fusion protein: BPNLS (N terminal on insert); BPNLS-P2A-EGFP (C terminal on insert)
  Cloning method: Gibson Cloning
  Sequencing primers: 5′ oBK6928-CCAAGTCTCCACCCCATTGACG; 3′ oBK219-GGGAGTGGCACCTTCCAGGGTC
Terms and licenses: Academic/Nonprofit Terms; Industry Terms: Not Available to Industry
How to cite: pCMV-T7-BPNLS-ABE8e(V106W)-SpCas9(D10A)-BPNLS-P2A-EGFP (CA77) was a gift from Benjamin Kleinstiver (Addgene plasmid # 208290 ; http://n2t.net/addgene:208290 ; RRID:Addgene_208290)
