[The description below was written by a language model from this plasmid's Addgene catalogue record and pLannotate feature annotations shown in this document.]
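Description:
pCMV-T7-BPNLS-ABE8e(V106W)-SpCas9(D10A)-BPNLS-P2A-EGFP (CA77) is a 9,033 nt mammalian expression and in vitro transcription plasmid encoding a human codon-optimized adenine (A-to-G) base editor. It derives from the pCMV-T7-ABE8e-nSpCas9-P2A-EGFP backbone and was assembled by Gibson cloning. In E. coli it is maintained at high copy through a ColE1/pUC-type origin and selected with ampicillin via the β-lactamase gene. The backbone also holds short remnants of lac regulatory elements, an SV40 promoter fragment and a pBR322 bom fragment, none of which appear to have a role in the payload.

The expression cassette begins with the CMV enhancer and immediate early promoter, followed by a T7 promoter, so the same open reading frame can be expressed after transfection into mammalian cells or transcribed into mRNA in vitro with T7 RNA polymerase. The coding region consists of an engineered E. coli TadA deaminase domain carrying the ABE8e mutations plus V106W, fused to the Streptococcus pyogenes Cas9 D10A nickase. The annotation tool splits Cas9 into N- and C-terminal segments and labels the first as dCas9, but the record describes a D10A nickase. Bipartite nuclear localization signals (BPNLS) flank the fusion at both termini, although they are not annotated in the feature table. A P2A self-cleaving peptide then links EGFP, which is produced as a separate protein and marks expressing cells. A bovine growth hormone polyadenylation signal terminates the transcript.

No guide RNA cassette is annotated, so a guide would have to be supplied separately. The associated work concerns optimizing base editors for functional correction of SMN2 in spinal muscular atrophy.
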