Features (pLannotate 1.2.2; 18 found; start..end, strand, type, name):
    132..335     +  promoter       CMV promoter: human cytomegalovirus (CMV) immediate early promoter
    377..395     +  promoter       T7 promoter: promoter for bacteriophage T7 RNA polymerase
    466..957     +  CDS            tadA: TADA_ECOLI - Also known as yfhC. Experimental evidence at protein level: Swiss-Prot protein existence level 1. Catalyzes the deamination of adenosine to inosine at the wobble position 34 of tRNA(Arg2). Essential for cell viability. From Escherichia coli (strain K12).
   1060..2661    +  CDS            dCas9(N): N-terminal portion of catalytically inactive Streptococcus pyogenes dCas9 carrying the D10A mutation (Zetsche et al., 2015)
   2662..5156    +  CDS            Cas9(C) (fragment): C-terminal portion of Streptococcus pyogenes Cas9 (Zetsche et al., 2015)
   5290..6006    +  CDS            EGFP: EGFP is a basic (constitutively fluorescent) green fluorescent protein published in 1996, derived from Aequorea victoria. It is reported to be a rapidly-maturing weak dimer with moderate acid sensitivity.
   6094..6318    +  polyA_signal   bGH poly(A) signal: bovine growth hormone polyadenylation signal
   6322..6343    +  promoter       SV40 promoter (fragment): SV40 enhancer and early promoter
   6348..6364    +  misc_feature   MCS (fragment): pBluescript multiple cloning site
   6413..6429    -  protein_bind   lac operator: The lac repressor binds to the lac operator to inhibit transcription in E. coli. This inhibition can be relieved by adding lactose or isopropyl-β-D-thiogalactopyranoside (IPTG). lac repressor encoded by lacI
   6437..6467    -  promoter       lac promoter: promoter for the E. coli lac operon
   6482..6503    -  protein_bind   CAP binding site: CAP binding activates transcription in the presence of cAMP. E. coli catabolite activator protein
   6516..6608    -  CDS            lacI (fragment): lac repressor; lacI; The lac repressor binds to the lac operator to inhibit transcription in E. coli. This inhibition can be relieved by adding lactose or isopropyl-β-D-thiogalactopyranoside (IPTG).
   6791..7379    -  rep_origin     ori: high-copy-number ColE1/pMB1/pBR322/pUC origin of replication
   7550..8410    -  CDS            AmpR: β-lactamase; bla; confers resistance to ampicillin, carbenicillin, and related antibiotics
   8411..8515    -  promoter       AmpR promoter: bla
   8586..8630    -  misc_feature   bom (fragment): basis of mobility region from pBR322
   8785..131     +  enhancer       CMV enhancer (across the origin): human cytomegalovirus immediate early enhancer
>Addgene plasmid #208290 | pCMV-T7-BPNLS-ABE8e(V106W)-SpCas9(D10A)-BPNLS-P2A-EGFP (CA77) | addgene full sequence | sequence record 410848 | Addgene NGS Result
ATATGCCAAGTACGCCCCCTATTGACGTCAATGACGGTAAATGGCCCGCCTGGCATTATGCCCAGTACAT
GACCTTATGGGACTTTCCTACTTGGCAGTACATCTACGTATTAGTCATCGCTATTACCATGGTGATGCGG
TTTTGGCAGTACATCAATGGGCGTGGATAGCGGTTTGACTCACGGGGATTTCCAAGTCTCCACCCCATTG
ACGTCAATGGGAGTTTGTTTTGGCACCAAAATCAACGGGACTTTCCAAAATGTCGTAACAACTCCGCCCC
ATTGACGCAAATGGGCGGTAGGCGTGTACGGTGGGAGGTCTATATAAGCAGAGCTGGTTTAGTGAACCGT
CAGATCCGCTAGAGATCCGCGGCCGCTAATACGACTCACTATAGGGAGAGCCGCCACCATGAAACGGACA
GCCGACGGAAGCGAGTTCGAGTCACCAAAGAAGAAGCGGAAAGTCTCTGAGGTGGAGTTTTCCCACGAGT
ACTGGATGAGACATGCCCTGACCCTGGCCAAGAGGGCACGCGATGAGAGGGAGGTGCCTGTGGGAGCCGT
GCTGGTGCTGAACAATAGAGTGATCGGCGAGGGCTGGAACAGAGCCATCGGCCTGCACGACCCAACAGCC
CATGCCGAAATTATGGCCCTGAGACAGGGCGGCCTGGTCATGCAGAACTACAGACTGATTGACGCCACCC
TGTACGTGACATTCGAGCCTTGCGTGATGTGCGCCGGCGCCATGATCCACTCTAGGATCGGCCGCGTGGT
GTTTGGCTGGAGGAACAGCAAAAGAGGCGCCGCAGGCTCCCTGATGAACGTGCTGAACTACCCCGGCATG
AATCACCGCGTCGAAATTACCGAGGGAATCCTGGCAGATGAATGTGCCGCCCTGCTGTGCGATTTCTACC
GGATGCCTAGACAGGTGTTCAATGCTCAGAAGAAGGCCCAGAGCTCCATCAACTCCGGAGGATCTAGCGG
AGGCTCCTCTGGCTCTGAGACACCTGGCACAAGCGAGAGCGCAACACCTGAAAGCAGCGGGGGCAGCAGC
GGGGGGTCAGACAAGAAGTACAGCATCGGCCTGGCCATCGGCACCAACTCTGTGGGCTGGGCCGTGATCA
CCGACGAGTACAAGGTGCCCAGCAAGAAATTCAAGGTGCTGGGCAACACCGACCGGCACAGCATCAAGAA
GAACCTGATCGGAGCCCTGCTGTTCGACAGCGGCGAAACAGCCGAGGCCACCCGGCTGAAGAGAACCGCC
AGAAGAAGATACACCAGACGGAAGAACCGGATCTGCTATCTGCAAGAGATCTTCAGCAACGAGATGGCCA
AGGTGGACGACAGCTTCTTCCACAGACTGGAAGAGTCCTTCCTGGTGGAAGAGGATAAGAAGCACGAGCG
GCACCCCATCTTCGGCAACATCGTGGACGAGGTGGCCTACCACGAGAAGTACCCCACCATCTACCACCTG
AGAAAGAAACTGGTGGACAGCACCGACAAGGCCGACCTGCGGCTGATCTATCTGGCCCTGGCCCACATGA
TCAAGTTCCGGGGCCACTTCCTGATCGAGGGCGACCTGAACCCCGACAACAGCGACGTGGACAAGCTGTT
CATCCAGCTGGTGCAGACCTACAACCAGCTGTTCGAGGAAAACCCCATCAACGCCAGCGGCGTGGACGCC
AAGGCCATCCTGTCTGCCAGACTGAGCAAGAGCAGACGGCTGGAAAATCTGATCGCCCAGCTGCCCGGCG
AGAAGAAGAATGGCCTGTTCGGAAACCTGATTGCCCTGAGCCTGGGCCTGACCCCCAACTTCAAGAGCAA
CTTCGACCTGGCCGAGGATGCCAAACTGCAGCTGAGCAAGGACACCTACGACGACGACCTGGACAACCTG
CTGGCCCAGATCGGCGACCAGTACGCCGACCTGTTTCTGGCCGCCAAGAACCTGTCCGACGCCATCCTGC
TGAGCGACATCCTGAGAGTGAACACCGAGATCACCAAGGCCCCCCTGAGCGCCTCTATGATCAAGAGATA
CGACGAGCACCACCAGGACCTGACCCTGCTGAAAGCTCTCGTGCGGCAGCAGCTGCCTGAGAAGTACAAA
GAGATTTTCTTCGACCAGAGCAAGAACGGCTACGCCGGCTACATTGACGGCGGAGCCAGCCAGGAAGAGT
TCTACAAGTTCATCAAGCCCATCCTGGAAAAGATGGACGGCACCGAGGAACTGCTCGTGAAGCTGAACAG
AGAGGACCTGCTGCGGAAGCAGCGGACCTTCGACAACGGCAGCATCCCCCACCAGATCCACCTGGGAGAG
CTGCACGCCATTCTGCGGCGGCAGGAAGATTTTTACCCATTCCTGAAGGACAACCGGGAAAAGATCGAGA
AGATCCTGACCTTCCGCATCCCCTACTACGTGGGCCCTCTGGCCAGGGGAAACAGCAGATTCGCCTGGAT
GACCAGAAAGAGCGAGGAAACCATCACCCCCTGGAACTTCGAGGAAGTGGTGGACAAGGGCGCTTCCGCC
CAGAGCTTCATCGAGCGGATGACCAACTTCGATAAGAACCTGCCCAACGAGAAGGTGCTGCCCAAGCACA
GCCTGCTGTACGAGTACTTCACCGTGTATAACGAGCTGACCAAAGTGAAATACGTGACCGAGGGAATGAG
AAAGCCCGCCTTCCTGAGCGGCGAGCAGAAAAAGGCCATCGTGGACCTGCTGTTCAAGACCAACCGGAAA
GTGACCGTGAAGCAGCTGAAAGAGGACTACTTCAAGAAAATCGAGTGCTTCGACTCCGTGGAAATCTCCG
GCGTGGAAGATCGGTTCAACGCCTCCCTGGGCACATACCACGATCTGCTGAAAATTATCAAGGACAAGGA
CTTCCTGGACAATGAGGAAAACGAGGACATTCTGGAAGATATCGTGCTGACCCTGACACTGTTTGAGGAC
AGAGAGATGATCGAGGAACGGCTGAAAACCTATGCCCACCTGTTCGACGACAAAGTGATGAAGCAGCTGA
AGCGGCGGAGATACACCGGCTGGGGCAGGCTGAGCCGGAAGCTGATCAACGGCATCCGGGACAAGCAGTC
CGGCAAGACAATCCTGGATTTCCTGAAGTCCGACGGCTTCGCCAACAGAAACTTCATGCAGCTGATCCAC
GACGACAGCCTGACCTTTAAAGAGGACATCCAGAAAGCCCAGGTGTCCGGCCAGGGCGATAGCCTGCACG
AGCACATTGCCAATCTGGCCGGCAGCCCCGCCATTAAGAAGGGCATCCTGCAGACAGTGAAGGTGGTGGA
CGAGCTCGTGAAAGTGATGGGCCGGCACAAGCCCGAGAACATCGTGATCGAAATGGCCAGAGAGAACCAG
ACCACCCAGAAGGGACAGAAGAACAGCCGCGAGAGAATGAAGCGGATCGAAGAGGGCATCAAAGAGCTGG
GCAGCCAGATCCTGAAAGAACACCCCGTGGAAAACACCCAGCTGCAGAACGAGAAGCTGTACCTGTACTA
CCTGCAGAATGGGCGGGATATGTACGTGGACCAGGAACTGGACATCAACCGGCTGTCCGACTACGATGTG
GACCATATCGTGCCTCAGAGCTTTCTGAAGGACGACTCCATCGACAACAAGGTGCTGACCAGAAGCGACA
AGAACCGGGGCAAGAGCGACAACGTGCCCTCCGAAGAGGTCGTGAAGAAGATGAAGAACTACTGGCGGCA
GCTGCTGAACGCCAAGCTGATTACCCAGAGAAAGTTCGACAATCTGACCAAGGCCGAGAGAGGCGGCCTG
AGCGAACTGGATAAGGCCGGCTTCATCAAGAGACAGCTGGTGGAAACCCGGCAGATCACAAAGCACGTGG
CACAGATCCTGGACTCCCGGATGAACACTAAGTACGACGAGAATGACAAGCTGATCCGGGAAGTGAAAGT
GATCACCCTGAAGTCCAAGCTGGTGTCCGATTTCCGGAAGGATTTCCAGTTTTACAAAGTGCGCGAGATC
AACAACTACCACCACGCCCACGACGCCTACCTGAACGCCGTCGTGGGAACCGCCCTGATCAAAAAGTACC
CTAAGCTGGAAAGCGAGTTCGTGTACGGCGACTACAAGGTGTACGACGTGCGGAAGATGATCGCCAAGAG
CGAGCAGGAAATCGGCAAGGCTACCGCCAAGTACTTCTTCTACAGCAACATCATGAACTTTTTCAAGACC
GAGATTACCCTGGCCAACGGCGAGATCCGGAAGCGGCCTCTGATCGAGACAAACGGCGAAACCGGGGAGA
TCGTGTGGGATAAGGGCCGGGATTTTGCCACCGTGCGGAAAGTGCTGAGCATGCCCCAAGTGAATATCGT
GAAAAAGACCGAGGTGCAGACAGGCGGCTTCAGCAAAGAGTCTATCCTGCCCAAGAGGAACAGCGATAAG
CTGATCGCCAGAAAGAAGGACTGGGACCCTAAGAAGTACGGCGGCTTCGACAGCCCCACCGTGGCCTATT
CTGTGCTGGTGGTGGCCAAAGTGGAAAAGGGCAAGTCCAAGAAACTGAAGAGTGTGAAAGAGCTGCTGGG
GATCACCATCATGGAAAGAAGCAGCTTCGAGAAGAATCCCATCGACTTTCTGGAAGCCAAGGGCTACAAA
GAAGTGAAAAAGGACCTGATCATCAAGCTGCCTAAGTACTCCCTGTTCGAGCTGGAAAACGGCCGGAAGA
GAATGCTGGCCTCTGCCGGCGAACTGCAGAAGGGAAACGAACTGGCCCTGCCCTCCAAATATGTGAACTT
CCTGTACCTGGCCAGCCACTATGAGAAGCTGAAGGGCTCCCCCGAGGATAATGAGCAGAAACAGCTGTTT
GTGGAACAGCACAAGCACTACCTGGACGAGATCATCGAGCAGATCAGCGAGTTCTCCAAGAGAGTGATCC
TGGCCGACGCTAATCTGGACAAAGTGCTGTCCGCCTACAACAAGCACCGGGATAAGCCCATCAGAGAGCA
GGCCGAGAATATCATCCACCTGTTTACCCTGACCAATCTGGGAGCCCCTGCCGCCTTCAAGTACTTTGAC
ACCACCATCGACCGGAAGAGGTACACCAGCACCAAAGAGGTGCTGGACGCCACCCTGATCCACCAGAGCA
TCACCGGCCTGTACGAGACACGGATCGACCTGTCTCAGCTGGGAGGTGACTCTGGCGGCTCAAAAAGAAC
CGCCGACGGCAGCGAATTCGAGCCCAAGAAGAAGAGGAAAGTCGGAAGCGGAGCTACTAACTTCAGCCTG
CTGAAGCAGGCTGGAGACGTGGAGGAGAACCCTGGACCTATGGTGAGCAAGGGCGAGGAGCTGTTCACCG
GGGTGGTGCCCATCCTGGTCGAGCTGGACGGCGACGTAAACGGCCACAAGTTCAGCGTGTCCGGCGAGGG
CGAGGGCGATGCCACCTACGGCAAGCTGACCCTGAAGTTCATCTGCACCACCGGCAAGCTGCCCGTGCCC
TGGCCCACCCTCGTGACCACCCTGACCTATGGAGTGCAGTGCTTCAGCCGCTACCCCGACCACATGAAGC
AGCACGACTTCTTCAAGTCCGCCATGCCCGAAGGCTACGTCCAGGAGCGCACCATCTTCTTCAAGGACGA
CGGCAACTACAAGACCCGCGCCGAGGTGAAGTTCGAGGGCGACACCCTGGTGAACCGCATCGAGCTGAAG
GGCATCGACTTCAAGGAGGACGGCAACATCCTGGGGCACAAGCTGGAGTACAACTACAACAGCCACAACG
TCTATATCATGGCCGACAAGCAGAAGAACGGCATCAAGGTGAACTTCAAGATCCGCCACAACATCGAGGA
CGGCAGCGTGCAGCTCGCCGACCACTACCAGCAGAACACCCCCATCGGCGACGGCCCCGTGCTGCTGCCC
GACAACCACTACCTGAGCACCCAGTCCGCCCTGAGCAAAGACCCCAACGAGAAGCGCGATCACATGGTCC
TGCTGGAGTTCGTGACCGCCGCCGGGATCACTCTCGGCATGGACGAGCTGTACAAGTCTGGTGGTTCTCC
CAAGAAGAAGAGGAAAGTCTAACCGGTCATCATCACCATCACCATTGAGTTTAAACCCGCTGATCAGCCT
CGACTGTGCCTTCTAGTTGCCAGCCATCTGTTGTTTGCCCCTCCCCCGTGCCTTCCTTGACCCTGGAAGG
TGCCACTCCCACTGTCCTTTCCTAATAAAATGAGGAAATTGCATCGCATTGTCTGAGTAGGTGTCATTCT
ATTCTGGGGGGTGGGGTGGGGCAGGACAGCAAGGGGGAGGATTGGGAAGACAATAGCAGGCATGCTGGGG
ATGCGGTGGGCTCTATGGCTTCTGAGGCGGAAAGAACCAGCTGGGGCTCGATACCGTCGACCTCTAGCTA
GAGCTTGGCGTAATCATGGTCATAGCTGTTTCCTGTGTGAAATTGTTATCCGCTCACAATTCCACACAAC
ATACGAGCCGGAAGCATAAAGTGTAAAGCCTAGGGTGCCTAATGAGTGAGCTAACTCACATTAATTGCGT
TGCGCTCACTGCCCGCTTTCCAGTCGGGAAACCTGTCGTGCCAGCTGCATTAATGAATCGGCCAACGCGC
GGGGAGAGGCGGTTTGCGTATTGGGCGCTCTTCCGCTTCCTCGCTCACTGACTCGCTGCGCTCGGTCGTT
CGGCTGCGGCGAGCGGTATCAGCTCACTCAAAGGCGGTAATACGGTTATCCACAGAATCAGGGGATAACG
CAGGAAAGAACATGTGAGCAAAAGGCCAGCAAAAGGCCAGGAACCGTAAAAAGGCCGCGTTGCTGGCGTT
TTTCCATAGGCTCCGCCCCCCTGACGAGCATCACAAAAATCGACGCTCAAGTCAGAGGTGGCGAAACCCG
ACAGGACTATAAAGATACCAGGCGTTTCCCCCTGGAAGCTCCCTCGTGCGCTCTCCTGTTCCGACCCTGC
CGCTTACCGGATACCTGTCCGCCTTTCTCCCTTCGGGAAGCGTGGCGCTTTCTCATAGCTCACGCTGTAG
GTATCTCAGTTCGGTGTAGGTCGTTCGCTCCAAGCTGGGCTGTGTGCACGAACCCCCCGTTCAGCCCGAC
CGCTGCGCCTTATCCGGTAACTATCGTCTTGAGTCCAACCCGGTAAGACACGACTTATCGCCACTGGCAG
CAGCCACTGGTAACAGGATTAGCAGAGCGAGGTATGTAGGCGGTGCTACAGAGTTCTTGAAGTGGTGGCC
TAACTACGGCTACACTAGAAGAACAGTATTTGGTATCTGCGCTCTGCTGAAGCCAGTTACCTTCGGAAAA
AGAGTTGGTAGCTCTTGATCCGGCAAACAAACCACCGCTGGTAGCGGTGGTTTTTTTGTTTGCAAGCAGC
AGATTACGCGCAGAAAAAAAGGATCTCAAGAAGATCCTTTGATCTTTTCTACGGGGTCTGACACTCAGTG
GAACGAAAACTCACGTTAAGGGATTTTGGTCATGAGATTATCAAAAAGGATCTTCACCTAGATCCTTTTA
AATTAAAAATGAAGTTTTAAATCAATCTAAAGTATATATGAGTAAACTTGGTCTGACAGTTACCAATGCT
TAATCAGTGAGGCACCTATCTCAGCGATCTGTCTATTTCGTTCATCCATAGTTGCCTGACTCCCCGTCGT
GTAGATAACTACGATACGGGAGGGCTTACCATCTGGCCCCAGTGCTGCAATGATACCGCGAGACCCACGC
TCACCGGCTCCAGATTTATCAGCAATAAACCAGCCAGCCGGAAGGGCCGAGCGCAGAAGTGGTCCTGCAA
CTTTATCCGCCTCCATCCAGTCTATTAATTGTTGCCGGGAAGCTAGAGTAAGTAGTTCGCCAGTTAATAG
TTTGCGCAACGTTGTTGCCATTGCTACAGGCATCGTGGTGTCACGCTCGTCGTTTGGTATGGCTTCATTC
AGCTCCGGTTCCCAACGATCAAGGCGAGTTACATGATCCCCCATGTTGTGCAAAAAAGCGGTTAGCTCCT
TCGGTCCTCCGATCGTTGTCAGAAGTAAGTTGGCCGCAGTGTTATCACTCATGGTTATGGCAGCACTGCA
TAATTCTCTTACTGTCATGCCATCCGTAAGATGCTTTTCTGTGACTGGTGAGTACTCAACCAAGTCATTC
TGAGAATAGTGTATGCGGCGACCGAGTTGCTCTTGCCCGGCGTCAATACGGGATAATACCGCGCCACATA
GCAGAACTTTAAAAGTGCTCATCATTGGAAAACGTTCTTCGGGGCGAAAACTCTCAAGGATCTTACCGCT
GTTGAGATCCAGTTCGATGTAACCCACTCGTGCACCCAACTGATCTTCAGCATCTTTTACTTTCACCAGC
GTTTCTGGGTGAGCAAAAACAGGAAGGCAAAATGCCGCAAAAAAGGGAATAAGGGCGACACGGAAATGTT
GAATACTCATACTCTTCCTTTTTCAATATTATTGAAGCATTTATCAGGGTTATTGTCTCATGAGCGGATA
CATATTTGAATGTATTTAGAAAAATAAACAAATAGGGGTTCCGCGCACATTTCCCCGAAAAGTGCCACCT
GACGTCGACGGATCGGGAGATCGATCTCCCGATCCCCTAGGGTCGACTCTCAGTACAATCTGCTCTGATG
CCGCATAGTTAAGCCAGTATCTGCTCCCTGCTTGTGTGTTGGAGGTCGCTGAGTAGTGCGCGAGCAAAAT
TTAAGCTACAACAAGGCAAGGCTTGACCGACAATTGCATGAAGAATCTGCTTAGGGTTAGGCGTTTTGCG
CTGCTTCGCGATGTACGGGCCAGATATACGCGTTGACATTGATTATTGACTAGTTATTAATAGTAATCAA
TTACGGGGTCATTAGTTCATAGCCCATATATGGAGTTCCGCGTTACATAACTTACGGTAAATGGCCCGCC
TGGCTGACCGCCCAACGACCCCCGCCCATTGACGTCAATAATGACGTATGTTCCCATAGTAACGCCAATA
GGGACTTTCCATTGACGTCAATGGGTGGAGTATTTACGGTAAACTGCCCACTTGGCAGTACATCAAGTGT
ATC
